Addgene plasmid #169782: pGRNA2e
Purpose: (Empty Backbone) Insert one gRNA
Depositing lab: Sang-Gyu Kim. Depositing organization: Korea Advanced Institute of Science and Technology. Publication: A multiplex guide RNA expression system and its efficacy for plant genome engineering. Oh Y, Lee B, Kim H, Kim SG. Plant Methods. 2020 Mar 12;16:37. doi: 10.1186/s13007-020-00580-x. eCollection 2020. PubMed 32190101.
Backbone
  Vector backbone: All in One™ vector
  Backbone manufacturer: BIOFACT
  Vector type: Unspecified
Growth in bacteria
  Bacterial resistance: Kanamycin, 50 μg/mL
  Growth temperature: 37°C
  Growth strain: DH5alpha
  Copy number: High Copy
Gene/Insert
  Cloning method: Restriction Enzyme
Terms and licenses: Academic/Nonprofit Terms; Industry Terms: Not Available to Industry
How to cite: pGRNA2e was a gift from Sang-Gyu Kim (Addgene plasmid # 169782 ; http://n2t.net/addgene:169782 ; RRID:Addgene_169782)
