[The description below was written by a language model from this plasmid's Addgene catalogue record and pLannotate feature annotations shown in this document.]
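Description:
pGRNA2e is a small (about 3.4 kb) empty cloning backbone built on the commercial All in One vector and designed to receive a single guide RNA sequence by restriction-enzyme cloning. It comes from a multiplex guide RNA expression system developed for plant genome engineering. The record lists the vector type as unspecified. It is propagated in standard E. coli as a high-copy plasmid from a ColE1/pUC-type origin. Kanamycin is the listed selection, provided by the Tn5-derived NeoR/KanR aminoglycoside phosphotransferase gene. The feature table also shows a full-length β-lactamase (AmpR) coding sequence directly downstream of the kanamycin marker, preceded by only a short fragment of its usual promoter. A partial Tn5 transposase sequence upstream of NeoR/KanR appears to be a remnant carried along with the resistance cassette.

The region relevant to the payload lies near the start of the sequence, just downstream of a CAP binding site, lac promoter and lac operator inherited from the cloning vector, alongside a lacI fragment. It contains an annotated tRNA element followed by a short ccdB fragment. A tRNA next to a guide insertion site fits polycistronic tRNA–gRNA designs, in which endogenous tRNA processing releases individual guides from one transcript, though the record does not spell out this mechanism. Only a small piece of the ccdB toxin gene is annotated, and the plasmid is grown in DH5alpha, so ccdB is unlikely to act as a counter-selection marker. No gRNA scaffold, plant promoter, terminator or Cas nuclease is annotated. The plasmid therefore seems to be an intermediate module in which one guide unit is built before assembly into a plant expression vector, rather than a construct delivered directly into plants.
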