Features (pLannotate 1.2.2; 11 found; start..end, strand, type, name):
     56..126     +  ncRNA          tRNA: Accession: RF00005 - tRNA
    175..260     +  CDS            ccdB (fragment): CcdB, a bacterial toxin that poisons DNA gyrase; ccdB; Plasmids containing the ccdB gene cannot be propagated in standard E. coli strains.
    308..577     +  CDS            tnpA (fragment): TN5P_ECOLX - Also known as tnp. Experimental evidence at protein level: Swiss-Prot protein existence level 1. Mediates transposition of transposon Tn5 by a 'cut and paste' mechanism. First, the monomeric transposase binds the 19 bp inverted DNA repeats flanking the transposon. Then, dimerization of the DNA- bound transposase creates a synaptic DNA complex. After nicking of the first DNA strand, excision of the transposon proceeds through a series of intermediates. The transposase then mediates the insertion of the transposon at a new site by strand transfer. The activity of the wild- type tran
    609..1403    +  CDS            NeoR/KanR: aminoglycoside phosphotransferase from Tn5; aph(3')-II (or nptII); confers resistance to neomycin, kanamycin, and G418 (Geneticin®)
   1404..1420    +  promoter       AmpR promoter (fragment): bla
   1421..2281    +  CDS            AmpR: β-lactamase; bla; confers resistance to ampicillin, carbenicillin, and related antibiotics
   2452..3040    +  rep_origin     ori: high-copy-number ColE1/pMB1/pBR322/pUC origin of replication
   3223..3315    +  CDS            lacI (fragment): lac repressor; lacI; The lac repressor binds to the lac operator to inhibit transcription in E. coli. This inhibition can be relieved by adding lactose or isopropyl-β-D-thiogalactopyranoside (IPTG).
   3328..3349    +  protein_bind   CAP binding site: CAP binding activates transcription in the presence of cAMP. E. coli catabolite activator protein
   3364..3394    +  promoter       lac promoter: promoter for the E. coli lac operon
   3402..3418    +  protein_bind   lac operator: The lac repressor binds to the lac operator to inhibit transcription in E. coli. This inhibition can be relieved by adding lactose or isopropyl-β-D-thiogalactopyranoside (IPTG). lac repressor encoded by lacI
>Addgene plasmid #169782 | pGRNA2e | addgene full sequence | sequence record 337784 | Addgene NGS Result
CAGGAAACAGCTATGACCATGATTACGCCAAGCTTCACCTGCTAAGTAAGAACAAAGCACCAGTGGTCTA
GTGGTAGAATAGTACCCTGCCACGGTACAGACCCGGGTTCGATTCCCGGCTGGTGCAAGAGACCTCCGGA
GTGGTCTCAGTTTGAAAGCAGGTGCTCGAGGGGCCCGTTATCGGGGAAGAAGTGGCTGATCTCAGCCACC
GCGAAAATGACATCAAAAACGCCATTAACCTGATGTTCTGGGGAATATAAATGTCAGGCATGAGATTATC
AAAAAGGATCTTCACCTAGATCCTTTTCACGTAGAAAGCCAGTCCGCAGAAACGGTGCTGACCCCGGATG
AATGTCAGCTACTGGGCTATCTGGACAAGGGAAAACGCAAGCGCAAAGAGAAAGCAGGTAGCTTGCAGTG
GGCTTACATGGCGATAGCTAGACTGGGCGGTTTTATGGACAGCAAGCGAACCGGAATTGCCAGCTGGGGC
GCCCTCTGGTAAGGTTGGGAAGCCCTGCAAAGTAAACTGGATGGCTTTCTTGCCGCCAAGGATCTGATGG
CGCAGGGGATCAAGCTCTGATCAAGAGACAGGATGAGGATCGTTTCGCATGATTGAACAAGATGGATTGC
ACGCAGGTTCTCCGGCCGCTTGGGTGGAGAGGCTATTCGGCTATGACTGGGCACAACAGACAATCGGCTG
CTCTGATGCCGCCGTGTTCCGGCTGTCAGCGCAGGGGCGCCCGGTTCTTTTTGTCAAGACCGACCTGTCC
GGTGCCCTGAATGAACTGCAAGACGAGGCAGCGCGGCTATCGTGGCTGGCCACGACGGGCGTTCCTTGCG
CAGCTGTGCTCGACGTTGTCACTGAAGCGGGAAGGGACTGGCTGCTATTGGGCGAAGTGCCGGGGCAGGA
TCTCCTGTCATCTCACCTTGCTCCTGCCGAGAAAGTATCCATCATGGCTGATGCAATGCGGCGGCTGCAT
ACGCTTGATCCGGCTACCTGCCCATTCGACCACCAAGCGAAACATCGCATCGAGCGAGCACGTACTCGGA
TGGAAGCCGGTCTTGTCGATCAGGATGATCTGGACGAAGAGCATCAGGGGCTCGCGCCAGCCGAACTGTT
CGCCAGGCTCAAGGCGAGCATGCCCGACGGCGAGGATCTCGTCGTGACCCATGGCGATGCCTGCTTGCCG
AATATCATGGTGGAAAATGGCCGCTTTTCTGGATTCATCGACTGTGGCCGGCTGGGTGTGGCGGACCGCT
ATCAGGACATAGCGTTGGCTACCCGTGATATTGCTGAAGAGCTTGGCGGCGAATGGGCTGACCGCTTCCT
CGTGCTTTACGGTATCGCCGCTCCCGATTCGCAGCGCATCGCCTTCTATCGCCTTCTTGACGAGTTCTTC
TGAATTGAAAAAGGAAGAGTATGAGTATTCAACATTTCCGTGTCGCCCTTATTCCCTTTTTTGCGGCATT
TTGCCTTCCTGTTTTTGCTCACCCAGAAACGCTGGTGAAAGTAAAAGATGCTGAAGATCAGTTGGGTGCA
CGAGTGGGTTACATCGAACTGGATCTCAACAGCGGTAAGATCCTTGAGAGTTTTCGCCCCGAAGAACGTT
TTCCAATGATGAGCACTTTTAAAGTTCTGCTATGTGGCGCGGTATTATCCCGTATTGACGCCGGGCAAGA
GCAACTCGGTCGCCGCATACACTATTCTCAGAATGACTTGGTTGAGTACTCACCAGTCACAGAAAAGCAT
CTTACGGATGGCATGACAGTAAGAGAATTATGCAGTGCTGCCATAACCATGAGTGATAACACTGCGGCCA
ACTTACTTCTGACAACGATCGGAGGACCGAAGGAGCTAACCGCTTTTTTGCACAACATGGGGGATCATGT
AACTCGCCTTGATCGTTGGGAACCGGAGCTGAATGAAGCCATACCAAACGACGAGCGTGACACCACGATG
CCTGTAGCAATGGCAACAACGTTGCGCAAACTATTAACTGGCGAACTACTTACTCTAGCTTCCCGGCAAC
AATTAATAGACTGGATGGAGGCGGATAAAGTTGCAGGACCACTTCTGCGCTCGGCCCTTCCGGCTGGCTG
GTTTATTGCTGATAAATCTGGAGCCGGTGAGCGTGGTTCGCGCGGTATCATTGCAGCACTGGGGCCAGAT
GGTAAGCCCTCCCGTATCGTAGTTATCTACACGACGGGGAGCCAGGCAACTATGGATGAACGAAATAGAC
AGATCGCTGAGATAGGTGCCTCACTGATTAAGCATTGGTAACTGTCAGACCAAGTTTACTCATATATACT
TTAGATTGATTTAAAACTTCATTTTTAATTTAAAAGGATCTAGGTGAAGATCCTTTTTGATAATCTCATG
ACCAAAATCCCTTAACGTGAGTTTTCGTTCCACTGAGCGTCAGACCCCGTAGAAAAGATCAAAGGATCTT
CTTGAGATCCTTTTTTTCTGCGCGTAATCTGCTGCTTGCAAACAAAAAAACCACCGCTACCAGCGGTGGT
TTGTTTGCCGGATCAAGAGCTACCAACTCTTTTTCCGAAGGTAACTGGCTTCAGCAGAGCGCAGATACCA
AATACTGTTCTTCTAGTGTAGCCGTAGTTAGGCCACCACTTCAAGAACTCTGTAGCACCGCCTACATACC
TCGCTCTGCTAATCCTGTTACCAGTGGCTGCTGCCAGTGGCGATAAGTCGTGTCTTACCGGGTTGGATTC
AAGACGATAGTTACCGGATAAGGCGCAGCGGTCGGGCTGAACGGGGGGTTCGTGCACACAGCCCAGCTTG
GAGCGAACGACCTACACCGAACTGAGATACCTACAGCGTGAGCTATGAGAAAGCGCCACGCTTCCCGAAG
GGAGAAAGGCGGACAGGTATCCGGTAAGCGGCAGGGTCGGAACAGGAGAGCGCACGAGGGAGCTTCCAGG
GGGAAACGCCTGGTATCTTTATAGTCCTGTCGGGTTTCGCCACCTCTGACTTGAGCGTCGATTTTTGTGA
TGCTCGTCAGGGGGGCGGAGCCTATGGAAAAACGCCAGCAACGCGGCCTTTTTACGGTTCCTGGCCTTTT
GCTGGCCTTTTGCTCACATGTTCTTTCCTGCGTTATCCCCTGATTCTGTGGATAACCGTATTACCGCCTT
TGAGTGAGCTGATACCGCTCGCCGCAGCCGAACGACCGAGCGCAGCGAATCAGTGAGCGAGGAAGCGGAA
GAGCGCCCAATACGCAAACCGCCTCTCCCCGCGCGTTGGCCGATTCATTAATGCAGCTGGCACGACAGGT
TTCCCGACTGGAAAGCGGGCAGTGAGCGCAACGCAATTAATGTGAGTTAGCTCACTCATTAGGCACCCCA
GGCTTTACACTTTATGCTTCCGGCTCGTATGTTGTGTGGAATTGTGAGCGGATAACAATTTCACA
